Addgene plasmid #72928: pNatA (pACYCduet-naa10-naa15)
Purpose: Allows expression of a modified version of the fission yeast NatA complex - chloramphenicol marker
Depositing lab: Dan Mulvihill. Depositing organization: London and South East University Group (LASE). Publication: An enhanced recombinant amino-terminal acetylation system and novel in vivo high-throughput screen for molecules affecting alpha-synuclein oligomerisation. Eastwood T, Baker K, Brooker H, Frank S, Mulvihill DP. FEBS Lett. 2017 Feb 18. doi: 10.1002/1873-3468.12597. PubMed 28214355.
Backbone
  Vector backbone: pACYCDUET
  Backbone manufacturer: Novagen
  Backbone size w/o insert (bp): 4008
  Total vector size (bp): 6376
  Vector type: Bacterial Expression
Growth in bacteria
  Bacterial resistance: Chloramphenicol, 25 μg/mL
  Growth temperature: 37°C
  Growth strain: DH5alpha
  Copy number: High Copy
Gene/Insert 1
  Gene/Insert name: naa10
  Species: S. pombe (fission yeast), Synthetic
  Insert size (bp): 534
  Mutation: Codon optomised for E.coli expression
  Entrez Gene: naa10 (a.k.a. SPAC15E1.08, ard1)
  Promoter: T7
  Cloning method: Restriction Enzyme; 5′ cloning site Nde1 (not destroyed); 3′ cloning site KpnI (not destroyed)
  Sequencing primers: 5′ DuetUP2 Primer; 3′ T7 Terminator Primer
Gene/Insert 2
  Gene/Insert name: naa15
  Species: S. pombe (fission yeast)
  Insert size (bp): 2190
  Entrez Gene: naa15 (a.k.a. SPCC338.07c)
  Promoter: T7
  Cloning method: Restriction Enzyme; 5′ cloning site Sac1 (not destroyed); 3′ cloning site Not1 (not destroyed)
  Sequencing primers: 5′ ACYCDuetUP1; 3′ DuetDOWN1 Primer
Terms and licenses: Academic/Nonprofit Terms; Industry Terms: Not Available to Industry
How to cite: pNatA (pACYCduet-naa10-naa15) was a gift from Dan Mulvihill (Addgene plasmid # 72928 ; http://n2t.net/addgene:72928 ; RRID:Addgene_72928)
