[The description below was written by a language model from this plasmid's Addgene catalogue record and pLannotate feature annotations shown in this document.]
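Description:
pNatA (pACYCduet-naa10-naa15) is a bacterial co-expression plasmid built on the Novagen pACYCDuet backbone and designed to reconstitute a modified fission yeast NatA N-terminal acetyltransferase complex in E. coli. It replicates from the p15A origin, which is compatible with ColE1-type plasmids, so it can be maintained alongside a second plasmid encoding a substrate protein. Selection is by chloramphenicol through the cat gene and its own promoter. The catalogue entry lists the plasmid as high copy, whereas p15A is generally regarded as a lower- to medium-copy origin. The catalogue total size (6376 bp) is also somewhat smaller than the sequenced record (6668 nt).

The payload consists of two T7 promoter/lac operator cassettes in the same orientation. The first, followed by a T7 gene 10 ribosome binding site, drives naa15 (annotated as nat1), the non-catalytic auxiliary subunit that anchors the complex to the ribosome. It was cloned between SacI and NotI in the first multiple cloning site. The second drives naa10 (annotated as ard1), the catalytic subunit, as a synthetic version codon-optimised for E. coli and inserted between NdeI and KpnI. A single T7 terminator lies downstream. An S-Tag fragment from the vector sits after naa10, but the record does not indicate that it is fused to the protein. A backbone lacI gene supplies repressor, so expression is IPTG-inducible in hosts that provide T7 RNA polymerase.

The associated work describes a recombinant amino-terminal acetylation system, which suggests the plasmid is used to acetylate co-expressed recombinant proteins whose N-termini are NatA substrates. Small IS1, RSF ori and TcR fragment annotations appear to be backbone remnants.
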