Features (pLannotate 1.2.2; 20 found; start..end, strand, type, name):
      3..27      +  protein_bind   lac operator: The lac repressor binds to the lac operator to inhibit transcription in E. coli. This inhibition can be relieved by adding lactose or isopropyl-β-D-thiogalactopyranoside (IPTG). lac repressor encoded by lacI
     42..64      +  RBS            RBS: efficient ribosome binding site from bacteriophage T7 gene 10 (Olins and Rangwala, 1989)
    125..2311    +  CDS            nat1: NAT1_SCHPO - Experimental evidence at protein level: Swiss-Prot protein existence level 1. Non-catalytic component of the NatA N-terminal acetyltransferase, which catalyzes acetylation of proteins beginning with Met-Ser, Met-Gly and Met-Ala. N-acetylation plays a role in normal eukaryotic translation and processing, protect against proteolytic degradation and protein turnover. nat1 anchors ard1 and nat5 to the ribosome and may present the N termini of nascent polypeptides for acetylation (By similarity). From Schizosaccharomyces pombe (strain 972 / ATCC 24843) (Fission yeast).
   2380..2398    +  promoter       T7 promoter: promoter for bacteriophage T7 RNA polymerase
   2399..2423    +  protein_bind   lac operator: The lac repressor binds to the lac operator to inhibit transcription in E. coli. This inhibition can be relieved by adding lactose or isopropyl-β-D-thiogalactopyranoside (IPTG). lac repressor encoded by lacI
   2466..2996    +  CDS            ard1: ARD1_SCHPO - Experimental evidence at protein level: Swiss-Prot protein existence level 1. Catalytic component of the NatA N-terminal acetyltransferase, which catalyzes acetylation of proteins beginning with Met-Ser, Met-Gly and Met-Ala. N-acetylation plays a role in normal eukaryotic translation and processing, protect against proteolytic degradation and protein turnover. From Schizosaccharomyces pombe (strain 972 / ATCC 24843) (Fission yeast).
   3024..3065    +  CDS            S-Tag (fragment): affinity and epitope tag derived from pancreatic ribonuclease A
   3095..3112    +  CDS            SET1 (fragment): solubility-enhancement tag derived from T7 phage gene 10B
   3120..3167    +  terminator     T7 terminator: transcription terminator for bacteriophage T7 RNA polymerase
   3391..4047    -  CDS            cat: CAT_ECOLX - Experimental evidence at protein level: Swiss-Prot protein existence level 1. This enzyme is an effector of chloramphenicol resistance in bacteria. From Escherichia coli. This protein is used as a marker in many commonly used cloning vectors, such as pACYC184.
   4048..4150    -  promoter       cat promoter: promoter of the E. coli cat gene encoding chloramphenicol acetyltransferase
   4271..4414    +  mobile_element IS1 (fragment): prokaryotic transposable element IS1
   4533..4588    -  rep_origin     RSF ori (fragment): Plasmids containing the RSF 1030 origin of replication can be propagated in E. coli cells that contain additional plasmids with compatible origins.
   4676..5221    -  rep_origin     p15A ori: Plasmids containing the medium-copy-number p15A origin of replication can be propagated in E. coli cells that contain a second plasmid with the ColE1 origin.
   5333..5397    -  CDS            TcR (fragment): tetracycline efflux protein; tet; confers resistance to tetracycline
   5412..5433    -  protein_bind   CAP binding site: CAP binding activates transcription in the presence of cAMP. E. coli catabolite activator protein
   5446..6528    -  CDS            lacI: lac repressor; lacI; The lac repressor binds to the lac operator to inhibit transcription in E. coli. This inhibition can be relieved by adding lactose or isopropyl-β-D-thiogalactopyranoside (IPTG).
   6529..6606    -  promoter       lacI promoter: lacI
   6614..6649    -  CDS            TcR (fragment): tetracycline efflux protein; tet; confers resistance to tetracycline
   6652..2       +  promoter       T7 promoter (across the origin): promoter for bacteriophage T7 RNA polymerase
>Addgene plasmid #72928 | pNatA (pACYCduet-naa10-naa15) | addgene full sequence | sequence record 194851 | Addgene NGS Result
GGGGAATTGTGAGCGGATAACAATTCCCCTGTAGAAATAATTTTGTTTAACTTTAATAAGGAGATATACC
ATGGGCAGCAGCCATCACCATCATCACCACAGCCAGGATCCGAATTCGAGCTCGATGGCCAAAGTTCAAC
TGAGCCCGAAGGAGATTACCCTTTTTAGAACAGCATTAAAATGCTATGAAACAAAACAGTACAAAAAAGG
ATTAAAGGCTATCGAACCCCTGTTAGAAAGGCATCCAGAGCATGGAGAATCCTTAGCAATTAAGGGAATT
TTATTACACTCTTTAGGTAATACCAAAGAAGGATACGACAACGTACGACTTGGTCTTCGCAACGATGTTG
GATCCGGTGTTTGTTGGCACATTTTCGGACTAATTAGCAGAGCCGATAAAGATTATGTACAGGCCGCTAA
ATGTTACATTAATGCTCATAAGCTTGAGAAAAACAACTCGAGTCTTTTGCGTGACTTGGCGTTACTCCAA
TCTCAACTTCGTCAATACAAGGCTCTAGCAGACACTAGGAATGCTTTGCTGCAGGACAATCCAGGAGTAC
GTGCCAATTGGAGCGCTTTAGCAGTAGCTCAATTTCTTCGAGGGGAATACGCTAGTGCATATAAAATAGT
GGATGCATTTGAATCCACTATAAATCAAGGTGTGCCCGTTGATACCCAAGAAGAATCCGAAGCCATGTTA
TTCATGAACCTTGTTATATTAAAAAAAGATGGTGTTGAGGATGCCTATAAGCATTTACTGTCAATAGAAA
AGAAGGTATTGGATCGGGTTGCGTTTTTGGAGACTCGGGCAGAGTACGAGCTTTATCTTTCCAAAATGGA
AGAAGCCAAATCAACCATATATCTTCTGCTTGATCGAAATCCAGACAATCACCAATATTATTATAATCTT
CAAAGAGCGTATGGGTATGAGGATGCCAGTGGTAAAGTATTGGATAGTGCTGAGTGGTTGAATTTATATT
CTCAACTTGCTAAAAGGTATCCCAAATCTGAGTGCCCTACGAGACTACCTTTAGAAAAGCTTGAAGGGGA
TGAGTTTTTAACTCATGTAGATCTTTACTTGCGCAAAAAGCTTAAGCGTGGAATCCCATCTGTGTTCGTC
GATGTCAAATCTTTGTACAAAGATACCAAAAAATGCAAAGTTGTTGAGGATTTGGTTAGTAAATACGCTT
CCTCTCTTTCTACGACCAACAAATTTTCTGAAGATGACGATAATTCACAGATTGAAATTCCCACCACGCT
TTTATGGACATATTACTTTTTAGCTCAGCATTTTGATCATGTTGGTGAGTTGGAAAAAGCTGAGAAATAT
GTTGATTTGGCAATTGATCATACCCCAACGCTTGTGGAGCTGTTCATGACGAAAGCTAGGATTTCCAAAC
ATAAGGGAGAGCTTCAAACTGCCATGGAGATTATGGATCATGCTCGTAAACTTGATCTGCAAGATAGATT
TATTAACGGCAAGTGTGCTAAATATATGCTCCGTAATGATGAAAATGAACTTGCCGCCAAAACGGTATCG
TTGTTTACACGCAATGAGGCTGTTGGTGGTGCTGTTGGCGATCTTGCAGATATGCAATGCCTGTGGTACA
TGCTTGAAGATGGGAAATCATTTGCTAGACAAAAAAAATTTGCTTTGGCTTTGAAACGTTTTAGTACTGT
TTTTAAAATATTTGATACTTGGGCTGATGATCAATTTGATTTCCACTTCTTCGCATTTCGCAAGGGATCT
CTTCGTACATACCTGGACTTAATGTCTTGGGAAGACAGTGTTTATGACGATCCTTCGTTTAGAGAGGCTG
CCCAAGGGTCTATTGAAATCTATTTTGCCTTATTTGATTTACCATTTGCTAAATATAGCCCTAAATTACC
CGATTTTGAGAAGCTTTCTAGTGGAGAAATAAATGAAGAAGAGGAAAAGAAGATATACAAGAAGCTGAAG
AAGGACCTTAGTAAACGATTGGAACGTGCTGAGAAGCTAAAAGAGGCCGATAAATCTCGTGCAAAATCTG
AGGACGGTATGCCGGTAAAGTATGATGAGGATCCTCTTGGGGAGAACTTAGTTGCTACTAGTGAACCTTT
GAAAGAAGCTCAAAAATGTCTTGAAAAATTACTCCCCTATGGAGATAAAAACCCAAGTGCTTACATTTTG
GCGGCTCAACTTTACACTCGTTTGAAAAATTTCGATACCGCTAGTAAATACCTCGAACAAGCTAAAGTAA
TTTTGGGACAGAATGACCCAACTGTGATATCTACAGAGAAGTTTTATAACTCTATCAAAACTCAGTCTAA
CTAAGCGGCCGCATAATGCTTAAGTCGAACAGAAAGTAATCGTATTGTACACGGCCGCATAATCGAAATT
AATACGACTCACTATAGGGGAATTGTGAGCGGATAACAATTCCCCATCTTAGTATATTAGTTAAGTATAA
GAAGGAGATATACATATGGATATTCGTCCCGCGCGCATTAGTGACCTGACTGGTATGCAGAATTGCAACC
TGCACAATCTGCCCGAAAATTACCAACTGAAATATTATCTTTATCACGCGATCAGCTGGCCTATGCTGAG
CTATGTTGCAACTGACCCGAAAGGTCGTGTTGTTGGCTATGTCCTTGCAAAAATGGAAGAAGAGCCAAAG
GATGGTATTCCGCATGGCCATATCACTAGCGTTTCCGTGATGCGTAGTTACCGCCATTTAGGTCTCGCCA
AACGCCTGATGGTTCAAAGCCAGCGCGCGATGGTCGAAGTGTATGGCGCCAAATATATGTCCCTGCATGT
GCGGAAGAGCAATCGTGCCGCGATCCATTTATACCGTGATACCCTGCAGTTTGACGTTCAGGGCATTGAA
TCCAAGTATTATGCCGACGGGGAGGACGCGTATGCGATGCATAAAGACTTTTCAACGCTGAAATTCGATA
CTCCGGAGACAAATGATGAACTGGCAAAGACGGTACAAAGTTTAGCATTGAACAATTGAAGATCTGGTAC
CCTCGAGTCTGGTAAAGAAACCGCTGCTGCGAAATTTGAACGCCAGCACATGGACTCGTCTACTAGCGCA
GCTTAATTAACCTAGGCTGCTGCCACCGCTGAGCAATAACTAGCATAACCCCTTGGGGCCTCTAAACGGG
TCTTGAGGGGTTTTTTGCTGAAACCTCAGGCATTTGAGAAGCACACGGTCACACTGCTTCCGGTAGTCAA
TAAACCGGTAAACCAGCAATAGACATAAGCGGCTATTTAACGACCCTGCCCTGAACCGACGACCGGGTCG
AATTTGCTTTCGAATTTCTGCCATTCATCCGCTTATTATCACTTATTCAGGCGTAGCAACCAGGCGTTTA
AGGGCACCAATAACTGCCTTAAAAAAATTACGCCCCGCCCTGCCACTCATCGCAGTACTGTTGTAATTCA
TTAAGCATTCTGCCGACATGGAAGCCATCACAAACGGCATGATGAACCTGAATCGCCAGCGGCATCAGCA
CCTTGTCGCCTTGCGTATAATATTTGCCCATAGTGAAAACGGGGGCGAAGAAGTTGTCCATATTGGCCAC
GTTTAAATCAAAACTGGTGAAACTCACCCAGGGATTGGCTGAGACGAAAAACATATTCTCAATAAACCCT
TTAGGGAAATAGGCCAGGTTTTCACCGTAACACGCCACATCTTGCGAATATATGTGTAGAAACTGCCGGA
AATCGTCGTGGTATTCACTCCAGAGCGATGAAAACGTTTCAGTTTGCTCATGGAAAACGGTGTAACAAGG
GTGAACACTATCCCATATCACCAGCTCACCGTCTTTCATTGCCATACGGAACTCCGGATGAGCATTCATC
AGGCGGGCAAGAATGTGAATAAAGGCCGGATAAAACTTGTGCTTATTTTTCTTTACGGTCTTTAAAAAGG
CCGTAATATCCAGCTGAACGGTCTGGTTATAGGTACATTGAGCAACTGACTGAAATGCCTCAAAATGTTC
TTTACGATGCCATTGGGATATATCAACGGTGGTATATCCAGTGATTTTTTTCTCCATTTTAGCTTCCTTA
GCTCCTGAAAATCTCGATAACTCAAAAAATACGCCCGGTAGTGATCTTATTTCATTATGGTGAAAGTTGG
AACCTCTTACGTGCCGATCAACGTCTCATTTTCGCCAAAAGTTGGCCCAGGGCTTCCCGGTATCAACAGG
GACACCAGGATTTATTTATTCTGCGAAGTGATCTTCCGTCACAGGTATTTATTCGGCGCAAAGTGCGTCG
GGTGATGCTGCCAACTTACTGATTTAGTGTATGATGGTGTTTTTGAGGTGCTCCAGTGGCTTCTGTTTCT
ATCAGCTGTCCCTCCTGTTCAGCTACTGACGGGGTGGTGCGTAACGGCAAAAGCACCGCCGGACATCAGC
GCTAGCGGAGTGTATACTGGCTTACTATGTTGGCACTGATGAGGGTGTCAGTGAAGTGCTTCATGTGGCA
GGAGAAAAAAGGCTGCACCGGTGCGTCAGCAGAATATGTGATACAGGATATATTCCGCTTCCTCGCTCAC
TGACTCGCTACGCTCGGTCGTTCGACTGCGGCGAGCGGAAATGGCTTACGAACGGGGCGGAGATTTCCTG
GAAGATGCCAGGAAGATACTTAACAGGGAAGTGAGAGGGCCGCGGCAAAGCCGTTTTTCCATAGGCTCCG
CCCCCCTGACAAGCATCACGAAATCTGACGCTCAAATCAGTGGTGGCGAAACCCGACAGGACTATAAAGA
TACCAGGCGTTTCCCCCTGGCGGCTCCCTCGTGCGCTCTCCTGTTCCTGCCTTTCGGTTTACCGGTGTCA
TTCCGCTGTTATGGCCGCGTTTGTCTCATTCCACGCCTGACACTCAGTTCCGGGTAGGCAGTTCGCTCCA
AGCTGGACTGTATGCACGAACCCCCCGTTCAGTCCGACCGCTGCGCCTTATCCGGTAACTATCGTCTTGA
GTCCAACCCGGAAAGACATGCAAAAGCACCACTGGCAGCAGCCACTGGTAATTGATTTAGAGGAGTTAGT
CTTGAAGTCATGCGCCGGTTAAGGCTAAACTGAAAGGACAAGTTTTGGTGACTGCGCTCCTCCAAGCCAG
TTACCTCGGTTCAAAGAGTTGGTAGCTCAGAGAACCTTCGAAAAACCGCCCTGCAAGGCGGTTTTTTCGT
TTTCAGAGCAAGAGATTACGCGCAGACCAAAACGATCTCAAGAAGATCATCTTATTAATCAGATAAAATA
TTTCTAGATTTCAGTGCAATTTATCTCTTCAAATGTAGCACCTGAAGTCAGCCCCATACGATATAAGTTG
TAATTCTCATGTTAGTCATGCCCCGCGCCCACCGGAAGGAGCTGACTGGGTTGAAGGCTCTCAAGGGCAT
CGGTCGAGATCCCGGTGCCTAATGAGTGAGCTAACTTACATTAATTGCGTTGCGCTCACTGCCCGCTTTC
CAGTCGGGAAACCTGTCGTGCCAGCTGCATTAATGAATCGGCCAACGCGCGGGGAGAGGCGGTTTGCGTA
TTGGGCGCCAGGGTGGTTTTTCTTTTCACCAGTGAGACGGGCAACAGCTGATTGCCCTTCACCGCCTGGC
CCTGAGAGAGTTGCAGCAAGCGGTCCACGCTGGTTTGCCCCAGCAGGCGAAAATCCTGTTTGATGGTGGT
TAACGGCGGGATATAACATGAGCTGTCTTCGGTATCGTCGTATCCCACTACCGAGATGTCCGCACCAACG
CGCAGCCCGGACTCGGTAATGGCGCGCATTGCGCCCAGCGCCATCTGATCGTTGGCAACCAGCATCGCAG
TGGGAACGATGCCCTCATTCAGCATTTGCATGGTTTGTTGAAAACCGGACATGGCACTCCAGTCGCCTTC
CCGTTCCGCTATCGGCTGAATTTGATTGCGAGTGAGATATTTATGCCAGCCAGCCAGACGCAGACGCGCC
GAGACAGAACTTAATGGGCCCGCTAACAGCGCGATTTGCTGGTGACCCAATGCGACCAGATGCTCCACGC
CCAGTCGCGTACCGTCTTCATGGGAGAAAATAATACTGTTGATGGGTGTCTGGTCAGAGACATCAAGAAA
TAACGCCGGAACATTAGTGCAGGCAGCTTCCACAGCAATGGCATCCTGGTCATCCAGCGGATAGTTAATG
ATCAGCCCACTGACGCGTTGCGCGAGAAGATTGTGCACCGCCGCTTTACAGGCTTCGACGCCGCTTCGTT
CTACCATCGACACCACCACGCTGGCACCCAGTTGATCGGCGCGAGATTTAATCGCCGCGACAATTTGCGA
CGGCGCGTGCAGGGCCAGACTGGAGGTGGCAACGCCAATCAGCAACGACTGTTTGCCCGCCAGTTGTTGT
GCCACGCGGTTGGGAATGTAATTCAGCTCCGCCATCGCCGCTTCCACTTTTTCCCGCGTTTTCGCAGAAA
CGTGGCTGGCCTGGTTCACCACGCGGGAAACGGTCTGATAAGAGACACCGGCATACTCTGCGACATCGTA
TAACGTTACTGGTTTCACATTCACCACCCTGAATTGACTCTCTTCCGGGCGCTATCATGCCATACCGCGA
AAGGTTTTGCGCCATTCGATGGTGTCCGGGATCTCGACGCTCTCCCTTATGCGACTCCTGCATTAGGAAA
TTAATACGACTCACTATA
