>Addgene plasmid #72928 | pNatA (pACYCduet-naa10-naa15) | addgene partial sequence | sequence record 136878 | T7term 5'-GCTAGTTATTGCTCAGCGG-3'
GCTGGCGTTCAAATTTCGCAGCAGCGGTTTCTTTACCAGACTCGAGGGTACCAGATCTTCAATTGTTCAA
TGCTAAACTTTGTACCGTCTTTGCCAGTTCATCATTTGTCTCCGGAGTATCGAATTTCAGCGTTGAAAAG
TCTTTATGCATCGCATACGCGTCCTCCCCGTCGGCATAATACTTGGATTCAATGCCCTGAACGTCAAACT
GCAGGGTATCACGGTATAAATGGATCGCGGCACGATTGCTCTTCCGCACATGCAGGGACATATATTTGGC
GCCATACACTTCGACCATCGCGCGCTGGCTTTGAACCATCAGGCGTTTGGCGAGACCTAAATGGCGGTAA
CTACGCATCACGGAAACGCTAGTGATATGGCCATGCGGAATACCATCCTTTGGCTCTTCTTCCATTTTTG
CAAGGACATAGCCAACAACACGACCTTTCGGGTCAGTTGCAACATAGCTCAGCATAGGCCAGCTGATCGC
GTGATAAAGATAATATTTCAGTTGGTAATTTTCGGGCAGATTGTGCAGGTTGCAATTCTGCATACCAGTC
AGGTCACTAATGCGCGCGGGACGAATATCCATATGTATATCTCCTTCTTATACTTAACTAATATACTAAG
ATGGGGAATTGTTATCCGCTCACAATTCCCCTATAGTGAGTCGTATTAATTTCGATTATGCGGCCGTGTA
CAATACGATTACTTTCTGTTCGACTTAAGCATTATGCGGCCGCTTAGTTAGACTGAGTT
