>Addgene plasmid #72928 | pNatA (pACYCduet-naa10-naa15) | addgene partial sequence | sequence record 136879 | DuetUP2 5'-GATTATGCGGCCGTGTACAA-3'
GATAGAGTTATAAAACTTCTCTGTAGATATCACAGTTGGGTCATTCTGTCCCAAAATTACTTTAGCTTGT
TCGAGGTATTTACTAGCGGTATCGAAATTTTTCAAACGAGTGTAAAGTTGAGCCGCCAAAATGTAAGCAC
TTGGGTTTTTATCTCCATAGGGGAGTAATTTTTCAAGACATTTTTGAGCTTCTTTCAAAGGTTCACTAGT
AGCAACTAAGTTCTCCCCAAGAGGATCCTCATCATACTTTACCGGCATACCGTCCTCAGATTTTGCACGA
GATTTATCGGCCTCTTTTAGCTTCTCAGCACGTTCCAATCGTTTACTAAGGTCCTTCTTCAGCTTCTTGT
ATATCTTCTTTTCCTCTTCTTCATTTATTTCTCCACTAGAAAGCTTCTCAAAATCGGGTAATTTAGGGCT
ATATTTAGCAAATGGTAAATCAAATAAGGCAAAATAGATTTCAATAGACCCTTGGGCAGCCTCTCTAAAC
GAAGGATCGTCATAAACACTGTCTTCCCAAGACATTAAGTCCAGGTATGTACGAAGAGATCCCTTGCGAA
ATGCGAAGAAGTGGAAATCAAATTGATCATCAGCCCAAGTATCAAATATTTTAAAAACAGTACTAAAACG
TTTCAAAGCCAAAGCAAATTTTTTTTGTCTAGCAAA
